Addgene plasmid #12058: pAG83 LRRK1 3'UTR mut
Depositing lab: David Bartel. Depositing organization: Whitehead Institute for Biomedical Research. Publication: The widespread impact of mammalian MicroRNAs on mRNA repression and evolution. Farh KK, Grimson A, Jan C, Lewis BP, Johnston WK, Lim LP, Burge CB, Bartel DP. Science. 2005 Dec 16. 310(5755):1817-21. 10.1126/science.1121158 PubMed 16308420.
Backbone
  Vector backbone: pIS2
  Backbone manufacturer: pIS2 derived from pRL-SV40 (Promega)
  Backbone size w/o insert (bp): 3700
  Vector type: Mammalian Expression, Luciferase
Growth in bacteria
  Bacterial resistance: Ampicillin, 100 μg/mL
  Growth temperature: 37°C
  Growth strain: DH5alpha
  Copy number: High Copy
Gene/Insert
  Gene/Insert name: N4 3'UTR mut (alt name: LRRK1)
  Species: H. sapiens (human)
  Insert size (bp): 240
  Mutation: Mutations in microRNA recognition sites (seed matches): 3738-3743 and 3951-3956.
  GenBank ID: BC020379
  Entrez Gene: LRRK1 (a.k.a. OSMD, RIPK6, Roco1)
  Cloning method: Restriction Enzyme; 5′ cloning site SacI (not destroyed); 3′ cloning site XbaI (not destroyed)
  Sequencing primers: 5′ EBV rev primer (GTGGTTTGTCCAAACTCATC)
Terms and licenses: Academic/Nonprofit Terms; Industry Terms: Not Available to Industry
Depositor comments: LRRK1 3'UTR mutant in renilla luciferase reporter plasmid.
How to cite: pAG83 LRRK1 3'UTR mut was a gift from David Bartel (Addgene plasmid # 12058 ; http://n2t.net/addgene:12058 ; RRID:Addgene_12058)
