[The description below was written by a language model from this plasmid's Addgene catalogue record and pLannotate feature annotations shown in this document.]
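Description:
pAG83 LRRK1 3'UTR mut is a mammalian Renilla luciferase reporter plasmid built on pIS2, a derivative of the commercial pRL-SV40 vector. It is maintained in E. coli through a high-copy ColE1/pUC-type origin and selected with ampicillin via the β-lactamase gene and its native promoter. The depositor's full sequence is just under 4 kb, consistent with a backbone of about 3.7 kb carrying a roughly 240 bp insert.

The expression cassette uses the SV40 enhancer/early promoter, followed by a chimeric β-globin/immunoglobulin intron that promotes efficient processing of the transcript, a T7 promoter that would allow in vitro transcription, and the Renilla luciferase (Rluc) coding sequence. A fragment of the human LRRK1 3'UTR (also recorded as "N4") was cloned between SacI and XbaI sites, both retained. The feature table does not annotate the insert, but the unannotated region immediately after the Rluc stop codon matches its expected position downstream of the reporter, and the mutation coordinates given in the record fall within that region. An SV40 polyadenylation signal is also annotated, listed on the opposite strand in this annotation, together with a small SV40 large T antigen fragment that is likely part of the same SV40-derived region.

In this version, two microRNA recognition sites (seed matches) in the UTR fragment are mutated. It therefore appears to be the site-disrupted control for a reporter with an intact UTR: comparing their luciferase output in transfected cells would show whether repression depends on those seed matches. The record does not name the targeting microRNA. The associated study examined the impact of mammalian microRNAs on mRNA repression.
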