Features (pLannotate 1.2.2; 9 found; start..end, strand, type, name):
     29..150     -  polyA_signal   SV40 poly(A) signal: SV40 polyadenylation signal
    173..241     -  CDS            large T antigen (fragment): large T antigen from SV40 (simian virus 40)
    283..387     +  promoter       AmpR promoter: bla
    388..1248    +  CDS            AmpR: β-lactamase; bla; confers resistance to ampicillin, carbenicillin, and related antibiotics
   1419..2007    +  rep_origin     ori: high-copy-number ColE1/pMB1/pBR322/pUC origin of replication
   2136..2493    +  promoter       SV40 promoter: SV40 enhancer and early promoter
   2563..2695    +  intron         chimeric intron: chimera between introns from human β-globin and immunoglobulin heavy chain genes
   2740..2758    +  promoter       T7 promoter: promoter for bacteriophage T7 RNA polymerase
   2768..3703    +  CDS            Rluc: luciferase from the anthozoan coelenterate Renilla reniformis (sea pansy)
>Addgene plasmid #12058 | pAG83 LRRK1 3'UTR mut | depositor full sequence | sequence record 7203 | Author sequence
CTAGAGCGGCCGCTTCGAGCAGACATGATAAGATACATTGATGAGTTTGGACAAACCACAACTAGAATGC
AGTGAAAAAAATGCTTTATTTGTGAAATTTGTGATGCTATTGCTTTATTTGTAACCATTATAAGCTGCAA
TAAACAAGTTAACAACAACAATTGCATTCATTTTATGTTTCAGGTTCAGGGGGAGGTGTGGGAGGTTTTT
TAAAGCAAGTAAAACCTCTACAAATGTGGTAAAATCGATAAGGATCCAGGTGGCACTTTTCGGGGAAATG
TGCGCGGAACCCCTATTTGTTTATTTTTCTAAATACATTCAAATATGTATCCGCTCATGAGACAATAACC
CTGATAAATGCTTCAATAATATTGAAAAAGGAAGAGTATGAGTATTCAACATTTCCGTGTCGCCCTTATT
CCCTTTTTTGCGGCATTTTGCCTTCCTGTTTTTGCTCACCCAGAAACGCTGGTGAAAGTAAAAGATGCTG
AAGATCAGTTGGGTGCACGAGTGGGTTACATCGAACTGGATCTCAACAGCGGTAAGATCCTTGAGAGTTT
TCGCCCCGAAGAACGTTTTCCAATGATGAGCACTTTTAAAGTTCTGCTATGTGGCGCGGTATTATCCCGT
ATTGACGCCGGGCAAGAGCAACTCGGTCGCCGCATACACTATTCTCAGAATGACTTGGTTGAGTACTCAC
CAGTCACAGAAAAGCATCTTACGGATGGCATGACAGTAAGAGAATTATGCAGTGCTGCCATAACCATGAG
TGATAACACTGCGGCCAACTTACTTCTGACAACGATCGGAGGACCGAAGGAGCTAACCGCTTTTTTGCAC
AACATGGGGGATCATGTAACTCGCCTTGATCGTTGGGAACCGGAGCTGAATGAAGCCATACCAAACGACG
AGCGTGACACCACGATGCCTGTAGCAATGGCAACAACGTTGCGCAAACTATTAACTGGCGAACTACTTAC
TCTAGCTTCCCGGCAACAATTAATAGACTGGATGGAGGCGGATAAAGTTGCAGGACCACTTCTGCGCTCG
GCCCTTCCGGCTGGCTGGTTTATTGCTGATAAATCTGGAGCCGGTGAGCGTGGGTCTCGCGGTATCATTG
CAGCACTGGGGCCAGATGGTAAGCCCTCCCGTATCGTAGTTATCTACACGACGGGGAGTCAGGCAACTAT
GGATGAACGAAATAGACAGATCGCTGAGATAGGTGCCTCACTGATTAAGCATTGGTAACTGTCAGACCAA
GTTTACTCATATATACTTTAGATTGATTTAAAACTTCATTTTTAATTTAAAAGGATCTAGGTGAAGATCC
TTTTTGATAATCTCATGACCAAAATCCCTTAACGTGAGTTTTCGTTCCACTGAGCGTCAGACCCCGTAGA
AAAGATCAAAGGATCTTCTTGAGATCCTTTTTTTCTGCGCGTAATCTGCTGCTTGCAAACAAAAAAACCA
CCGCTACCAGCGGTGGTTTGTTTGCCGGATCAAGAGCTACCAACTCTTTTTCCGAAGGTAACTGGCTTCA
GCAGAGCGCAGATACCAAATACTGTTCTTCTAGTGTAGCCGTAGTTAGGCCACCACTTCAAGAACTCTGT
AGCACCGCCTACATACCTCGCTCTGCTAATCCTGTTACCAGTGGCTGCTGCCAGTGGCGATAAGTCGTGT
CTTACCGGGTTGGACTCAAGACGATAGTTACCGGATAAGGCGCAGCGGTCGGGCTGAACGGGGGGTTCGT
GCACACAGCCCAGCTTGGAGCGAACGACCTACACCGAACTGAGATACCTACAGCGTGAGCTATGAGAAAG
CGCCACGCTTCCCGAAGGGAGAAAGGCGGACAGGTATCCGGTAAGCGGCAGGGTCGGAACAGGAGAGCGC
ACGAGGGAGCTTCCAGGGGGAAACGCCTGGTATCTTTATAGTCCTGTCGGGTTTCGCCACCTCTGACTTG
AGCGTCGATTTTTGTGATGCTCGTCAGGGGGGCGGAGCCTATGGAAAAACGCCAGCAACGCGGCCTTTTT
ACGGTTCCTGGCCTTTTGCTGGCCTTTTGCTCACATGGCTCGACAGATCTGCGCAGCACCATGGCCTGAA
ATAACCTCTGAAAGAGGAACTTGGTTAGGTACCTTCTGAGGCGGAAAGAACCAGCTGTGGAATGTGTGTC
AGTTAGGGTGTGGAAAGTCCCCAGGCTCCCCAGCAGGCAGAAGTATGCAAAGCATGCATCTCAATTAGTC
AGCAACCAGGTGTGGAAAGTCCCCAGGCTCCCCAGCAGGCAGAAGTATGCAAAGCATGCATCTCAATTAG
TCAGCAACCATAGTCCCGCCCCTAACTCCGCCCATCCCGCCCCTAACTCCGCCCAGTTCCGCCCATTCTC
CGCCCCATGGCTGACTAATTTTTTTTATTTATGCAGAGGCCGAGGCCGCCTCGGCCTCTGAGCTATTCCA
GAAGTAGTGAGGAGGCTTTTTTGGAGGCCTAGGCTTTTGCAAAAAGCTTGATTCTTCTGACACAACAGTC
TCGAACTTAAGCTGCAGAAGTTGGTCGTGAGGCACTGGGCAGGTAAGTATCAAGGTTACAAGACAGGTTT
AAGGAGACCAATAGAAACTGGGCTTGTCGAGACAGAGAAGACTCTTGCGTTTCTGATAGGCACCTATTGG
TCTTACTGACATCCACTTTGCCTTTCTCTCCACAGGTGTCCACTCCCAGTTCAATTACAGCTCTTAAGGC
TAGAGTACTTAATACGACTCACTATAGGCTAGCCACCATGACTTCGAAAGTTTATGATCCAGAACAAAGG
AAACGGATGATAACTGGTCCGCAGTGGTGGGCCAGATGTAAACAAATGAATGTTCTTGATTCATTTATTA
ATTATTATGATTCAGAAAAACATGCAGAAAATGCTGTTATTTTTTTACATGGTAACGCGGCCTCTTCTTA
TTTATGGCGACATGTTGTGCCACATATTGAGCCAGTAGCGCGGTGTATTATACCAGACCTTATTGGTATG
GGCAAATCAGGCAAATCTGGTAATGGTTCTTATAGGTTACTTGATCATTACAAATATCTTACTGCATGGT
TTGAACTTCTTAATTTACCAAAGAAGATCATTTTTGTCGGCCATGATTGGGGTGCTTGTTTGGCATTTCA
TTATAGCTATGAGCATCAAGATAAGATCAAAGCAATAGTTCACGCTGAAAGTGTAGTAGATGTGATTGAA
TCATGGGATGAATGGCCTGATATTGAAGAAGATATTGCGTTGATCAAATCTGAAGAAGGAGAAAAAATGG
TTTTGGAGAATAACTTCTTCGTGGAAACCATGTTGCCATCAAAAATCATGAGAAAGTTAGAACCAGAAGA
ATTTGCAGCATATCTTGAACCATTCAAAGAGAAAGGTGAAGTTCGTCGTCCAACATTATCATGGCCTCGT
GAAATCCCGTTAGTAAAAGGTGGTAAACCTGACGTTGTACAAATTGTTAGGAATTATAATGCTTATCTAC
GTGCAAGTGATGATTTACCAAAAATGTTTATTGAATCGGACCCAGGATTCTTTTCCAATGCTATTGTTGA
AGGTGCCAAGAAGTTTCCTAATACTGAATTTGTCAAAGTAAAAGGTCTTCATTTTTCGCAAGAAGATGCA
CCTGATGAAATGGGAAAATATATCAAATCGTTCGTTGAGCGAGTTCTCAAAAATGAACAATAATTCTAGG
AGCTCCAGAGACCTCAGGCTCTCAGCAGAATGCACAGGCTCCTGAGTCCCCGAGGCCTGGGCCAGCTTGG
GCAAGCCAAGATCAGATGTCTCTGTGTTCGGGAAGGTCTCCGTGTGGGAAAGCCCTTGGGGGATCCCGGG
TGAGGAGTGTTGCCCCATCCAGAGAATGAATGAGTTCCTTTAAGTGCCACCGCCAGCAAGCCCAGAGGCA
CACAGTCCGAGTGCACCCGCTTAGCCTTTAGAATGCTCTCCACT
