>Addgene plasmid #12058 | pAG83 LRRK1 3'UTR mut | addgene partial sequence | sequence record 18651 | 12058 with EBV-rev
AAGCGGCCGCTCTAGAACGCTAGAGTGGAGAGCATTCTAAAGGCTAAGCGGGTGCACTCGGACTGTGTGC
CTCTGGGCTTGCTGGCGGTGGCACTTAAAGGAACTCATTCATTCTCTGGATGGGGCAACACTCCTCACCC
GGGATCCCCCAAGGGCTTTCCCACACGGAGACCTTCCCGAACACAGAGACATCTGATCTTGGCTTGCCCA
AGCTGGCCCAGGCCTCGGGGACTCAGGAGCCTGTGCATTCTGCTGAGAGCCTGAGGTCTCTGGAGCTCCT
AGAATTATTGTTCATTTTTGAGAACTCGCTCAACGAACGATTTGATATATTTTCCCATTTCATCAGGTGC
ATCTTCTTGCGAAAAATGAAGACCTTTTACTTTGACAAATTCAGTATTAGGAAACTTCTTGGCACCTTCA
ACAATAGCATTGGAAAAGAATCCTGGGTCCGATTCAATAAACATTTTTGGTAAATCATCACTTGCACGTA
GATAAGCATTATAATTCCTAACAATTTGTACAACGTCAGGTTTACCACCTTTTACTAACGGGATTTCACG
AGGCCATGATAATGTTGGACGACGAACTTCACCTTTCTCTTTGAATGGTTCAAGATATGCTGCAAATTCT
TCTGGTTCTAACTTTCTCATGATTTTTGATGGCAACATGGTTTCCACGAAGAAGTTATTCTCCAAAACCA
TTTTTTCTCCTTCTTCAGATTGATCAACGCAATA
